>Addgene plasmid #29123 | pEMS1241 | addgene partial sequence | sequence record 38687 | EGFP-N 5'-CGTCGCCGTCCAGCTCGACCAG-3'
AGCTCCTCGCCCTTGCTCACCATGGTGGCGGAAGTTCCTATACCTTTTGAAGAATAGGAACTCCTTTAAT
AGGAACTTCGGCGCGCCCACAGGTGGACCCCGTATGCAGCACTGCTTGGTGGCTCTGTGCTGCTGCCTCT
GCTGGCTGCCTATTTATGTCCGCAGGTGTTCCCGTGGAGGCGAGACGCGGCCGCCACCCCCTCCCCAGTG
GCTCCCCAGGAGCCCACGGCCGCCAGGTCCCCAGCCGTCAGCAGTGATTCAGGCATCTGGGGACACACGT
GGGCCTGTCTGTGCAGGGGATCATGGGGGAGGGGTACGGGCCGCCAGGCTGTCATGGGCCGCGGAATGAC
AGCAATTGCCTCTACTGTGACTGCAGCGCTCTGGATTCAGGGAGAGGGACAGACTGGGGGGTCACCTGGA
GACCATCTCTGAGCTTTCTGATTACCCAGAAATGGCGTAGGGTCCAAGAAGAGGGTAAGAGGAACCGAGG
GGCTGCGTGTTAGGGGCAGGGACAGGCCCTGGCCTAGGAGCTGTGGGGCAGGGGACAGCCAGGTGTGTGG
GGAGGGTTAGCCCTGTGACAACAAGATAAGGGACCAAGAACAGCACAAGCCCAGAGTGGTGAGGACAGGG
GCTGCACCAGAGATGAGAATCCCTGCCTCGTGGACAAGGCAGCCGCCGTCGTGGAGTCAAGGGACACAGA
ATGAGAGGGGCTTGTTCTCACAGGGTAGGGGGGTGGCAGGTTGCTGGGGAAAGTGCAAGACATGACACCC
CCGCACCCCCATAGAGCAGGGCATGGGGACTCAGGCCCTGAAACTGGGGGCCTTGGGGACACATTGGCAC
ATGACCCGTCACCCCCTCCCAGGTAGAAACATGAGTGTGGAGAGCTACTATGGGG
