>Addgene plasmid #29123 | pEMS1241 | addgene partial sequence | sequence record 39284 | pEMS1307-fwd 5'-ccgcacgtctaagaaaccat-3'
AAAATAGGCGTATCACGAGGCCCTTTCGTCTTCAAGAATTAATTCCGATCATATTCAATAACCCTTAATG
AATTCGAGCTCCTAGGCCGGCCCGGGCAGTGCTGACACCCTGGGTCAGGGGCTAGGAAAGAGGGAAGTCA
TGGGTGGTGGTAGCCTTTAGGGGAAGTTCGGGGGAGGAAGAGGGAGGCATGGCATGGCTGGGCAGAGGAG
CCAATGGGGTGGGCCAGAGGGGACCAGGCTTTGGAGGAGGCTGGGAGAGGCTGAAGGCGCTCCTGGTCAC
TGTCGCCATCCAGACAGGGATGCAGGAAAATGAGGGATGCTTCCCCGGTGACTGGGCTTGGGGCTGGATA
GGGAGAACGGGGCATCATGGCCTCCCCTGTGCCCATGGCGTTCTTGCATCTGGACTGGCTGGGGCAGCAG
AGGCTCCATCCTACCTAGCATTGGAGGCTTTCCTCATCCAGCCCCAGCCTCCCAGCCACAGGCGCCCAGG
CCCCCACACAGAAGATGGCCACTGGTCTGAGCGCGCTTGAGTGGGGCATCCTGTGGGGAAGTTCTGCTGG
GAACCTGGCCTAATTCTATAGTGCTGGACGTTTCCTCCATTTCCAGCAGAGCTGAAGGAAATCCAATCAC
GATGTGCATGCAATTCTGTCCAGGCTCAATGATGAGCCCTTGAGCAAATTAGACCACACCAGGCTCAGCT
AAAAGTCTAATGCGCTATCCATTGCGCCAGAGAACCGGCTGTTGAGCAGATGAGAGTGGCCGCTCGGCAA
CCCCCGCAGCCTCTCTTCCTCCTGCTAGGCTCCTTTAGGG
