[The description below was written by a language model from this plasmid's Addgene catalogue record.]
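Description:
pEMS1241 is a large, high-copy bacterial plasmid built on the pEMS1307 backbone (about 16.5 kb without insert) and selected in E. coli with ampicillin. Its payload is Ple12, a 3,636 bp human-derived MiniPromoter element cloned by restriction digestion between FseI and AscI sites. The backbone supplies an EGFP reporter carrying a nuclear localisation signal downstream of the cloning site. Ple12 is therefore positioned to drive EGFP-NLS, whose nuclear fluorescence shows which cells activate the promoter.

The construct belongs to a series designed to test compact human regulatory sequences for restricted expression in the central nervous system, in work that also examined the compatibility of such MiniPromoters with adeno-associated viral vectors. For this construct the recorded outcome is negative, since eGFP reporter expression was not detected in the brain or eye. It therefore mainly serves as a documented reference for a MiniPromoter design that did not give detectable expression in those tissues, or as a source of the Ple12 sequence for redesign.

The record does not state which human gene or genomic regions Ple12 was assembled from. It also does not describe what else the unusually large backbone contains, such as homology arms, mammalian selection cassettes or polyadenylation signals, or how the construct was delivered into the animal. No feature table was provided, so the origin of replication and the detailed arrangement of elements around the reporter cannot be described beyond these catalogue fields.
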