Addgene plasmid #29123: pEMS1241
Purpose: Expression of the eGFP reporter gene was not detected in the brain and eye.
Depositing lab: Elizabeth Simpson. Depositing organization: University of British Columbia. Publication: Targeted CNS Delivery Using Human MiniPromoters and Demonstrated Compatibility with Adeno-Associated Viral Vectors. de Leeuw CN, Dyka FM, Boye SL, Laprise S, Zhou M, Chou AY, Borretta L, McInerny SC, Banks KG, Portales-Casamar E, Swanson MI, D'Souza CA, Boye SE, Jones SJ, Holt RA, Goldowitz D, Hauswirth WW, Wasserman WW, Simpson EM. Mol Ther Methods Clin Dev. 2014 Jan 8;1:5. 10.1038/mtm.2013.5 PubMed 24761428.
Backbone
  Vector backbone: pEMS1307
  Backbone size w/o insert (bp): 16482
Growth in bacteria
  Bacterial resistance: Ampicillin, 100 μg/mL
  Growth temperature: 37°C
  Growth strain: DH5alpha
  Growth instructions: DH10B
  Copy number: High Copy
Gene/Insert
  Gene/Insert name: Ple12
  Species: H. sapiens (human)
  Insert size (bp): 3636
  Tag / fusion protein: EGFP-NLS (C terminal on backbone)
  Cloning method: Restriction Enzyme; 5′ cloning site FseI (unknown if destroyed); 3′ cloning site AscI (unknown if destroyed)
  Sequencing primers: 5′ Unknown
Terms and licenses: Academic/Nonprofit Terms; Industry Terms: Not Available to Industry
How to cite: pEMS1241 was a gift from Elizabeth Simpson (Addgene plasmid # 29123 ; http://n2t.net/addgene:29123 ; RRID:Addgene_29123)
